>Addgene plasmid #230939 | pKDcas9 delta cerulean | addgene full sequence | sequence record 459818 | Addgene NGS Result
TTGAGATCGTTTTGGTCTGCGCGTAATCTCTTGCTCTGAAAACGAAAAAACCGCCTTGCAGGGCGGTTTT
TCGAAGGTTCTCTGAGCTACCAACTCTTTGAACCGAGGTAACTGGCTTGGAGGAGCGCAGTCACCAAAAC
TTGTCCTTTCAGTTTAGCCTTAACCGGCGCATGACTTCAAGACTAACTCCTCTAAATCAATTACCAGTGG
CTGCTGCCAGTGGTGCTTTTGCATGTCTTTCCGGGTTGGACTCAAGACGATAGTTACCGGATAAGGCGCA
GCGGTCGGACTGAACGGGGGGTTCGTGCATACAGTCCAGCTTGGAGCGAACTGCCTACCCGGAACTGAGT
GTCAGGCGTGGAATGAGACAAACGCGGCCATAACAGCGGAATGACACCGGTAAACCGAAAGGCAGGAACA
GGAGAGCGCACGAGGGAGCCGCCAGGGGGAAACGCCTGGTATCTTTATAGTCCTGTCGGGTTTCGCCACC
ACTGATTTGAGCGTCAGATTTCGTGATGCTTGTCAGGGGGGCGGAGCCTATGGAAAAACGGCTTTGCCGC
GGCCCTCTCACTTCCCTGTTAAGTATCTTCCTGGCATCTTCCAGGAAATCTCCGCCCCGTTCGTAAGCCA
TTTCCGCTCGCCGCAGTCGAACGACCGAGCGTAGCGAGTCAGTGAGCGAGGAAGCGGAATATATCCCTAG
GTATAAACGCAGAAAGGCCCACCCGAAGGTGAGCCAGTGTGACTCTAGTAGAGAGCGTTCACCGACAAAC
AACAGATAAAACGAAAGGCCCAGTCTTTCGACTGAGCCTTTCGTTTTATTTGATGCCTGGAGATCCTTAC
TCGAGTTAGTCACCTCCTAGCTGACTCAAATCAATGCGTGTTTCATAAAGACCAGTGATGGATTGATGGA
TAAGAGTGGCATCTAAAACTTCTTTTGTAGACGTATATCGTTTACGATCAATTGTTGTATCAAAATATTT
AAAAGCAGCGGGAGCTCCAAGATTCGTCAACGTAAATAAATGAATAATATTTTCTGCTTGTTCACGTATT
GGTTTGTCTCTATGTTTGTTATATGCACTAAGAACTTTATCTAAATTGGCATCTGCTAAAATAACACGCT
TAGAAAATTCACTGATTTGCTCAATAATCTCATCTAAATAATGCTTATGCTGCTCCACAAACAATTGTTT
TTGTTCGTTATCTTCTGGACTACCCTTCAACTTTTCATAATGACTAGCTAAATATAAAAAATTCACATAT
TTGCTTGGCAGAGCCAGCTCATTTCCTTTTTGTAATTCTCCGGCACTAGCCAGCATCCGTTTACGACCGT
TTTCTAACTCAAAAAGACTATATTTAGGTAGTTTAATGATTAAGTCTTTTTTAACTTCCTTATATCCTTT
AGCTTCTAAAAAGTCAATCGGATTTTTTTCAAAGGAACTTCTTTCCATAATTGTGATCCCTAGTAACTCT
TTAACGGATTTTAACTTCTTCGATTTCCCTTTTTCCACCTTAGCAACCACTAGGACTGAATAAGCTACCG
TTGGACTATCAAAACCACCATATTTTTTTGGATCCCAGTCTTTTTTACGAGCAATAAGCTTGTCCGAATT
TCTTTTTGGTAAAATTGACTCCTTGGAGAATCCGCCTGTCTGTACTTCTGTTTTCTTGACAATATTGACT
TGGGGCATGGACAATACTTTGCGCACTGTGGCAAAATCTCGCCCTTTATCCCAGACAATTTCTCCAGTTT
CCCCATTAGTTTCGATTAGAGGGCGTTTGCGAATCTCTCCATTTGCAAGTGTAATTTCTGTTTTGAAGAA
GTTCATGATATTAGAGTAAAAGAAATATTTTGCGGTTGCTTTGCCTATTTCTTGCTCAGACTTAGCAATC
ATTTTACGAACATCATAAACTTTATAATCACCATAGACAAACTCCGATTCAAGTTTTGGATATTTCTTAA
TCAAAGCAGTTCCAACGACGGCATTTAGATACGCATCATGGGCATGATGGTAATTGTTAATCTCACGTAC
TTTATAGAATTGGAAATCTTTTCGGAAGTCAGAAACTAATTTAGATTTTAAGGTAATCACTTTAACCTCT
CGAATAAGTTTATCATTTTCATCGTATTTAGTATTCATGCGACTATCCAAAATTTGTGCCACATGCTTAG
TGATTTGGCGAGTTTCAACCAATTGGCGTTTGATAAAACCAGCTTTATCAAGTTCACTCAAACCTCCACG
TTCAGCTTTCGTTAAATTATCAAACTTACGTTGAGTGATTAACTTGGCGTTTAGAAGTTGTCTCCAATAG
TTTTTCATCTTTTTGACTACTTCTTCACTTGGAACGTTATCCGATTTACCACGATTTTTATCAGAACGCG
TTAAGACCTTATTGTCTATTGAATCGTCTTTAAGGAAACTTTGTGGAACAATGGCATCGACATCATAATC
ACTTAAACGATTAATATCTAATTCTTGGTCCACATACATGTCTCTTCCATTTTGGAGATAATAGAGATAG
AGCTTTTCATTTTGCAATTGAGTATTTTCAACAGGATGCTCTTTAAGAATCTGACTTCCTAATTCTTTGA
TACCTTCTTCGATTCGTTTCATACGCTCTCGCGAATTTTTCTGGCCCTTTTGAGTTGTCTGATTTTCACG
TGCCATTTCAATAACGATATTTTCTGGCTTATGCCGCCCCATTACTTTGACCAATTCATCAACAACTTTT
ACAGTCTGTAAAATACCTTTTTTAATAGCAGGGCTACCAGCTAAATTTGCAATATGTTCATGTAAACTAT
CGCCTTGTCCAGACACTTGTGCTTTTTGAATGTCTTCTTTAAATGTCAAACTATCATCATGGATCAGCTG
CATAAAATTGCGATTGGCAAAACCATCTGATTTCAAAAAATCTAATATTGTTTTGCCAGATTGCTTATCC
CTAATACCATTAATCAATTTTCGAGACAAACGTCCCCAACCAGTATAACGGCGACGTTTAAGCTGTTTCA
TCACCTTATCATCAAAGAGGTGAGCATATGTTTTAAGTCTTTCCTCAATCATCTCCCTATCTTCAAATAA
GGTCAATGTTAAAACAATATCCTCTAAGATATCTTCATTTTCTTCATTATCCAAAAAATCTTTATCTTTA
ATAATTTTTAGCAAATCATGGTAGGTACCTAATGAAGCATTAAATCTATCTTCAACTCCTGAAATTTCAA
CACTATCAAAACATTCTATTTTTTTGAAATAATCTTCTTTTAATTGCTTAACGGTTACTTTTCGATTTGT
TTTGAAGAGTAAATCAACAATGGCTTTCTTCTGTTCACCTGAAAGAAATGCTGGTTTTCGCATTCCTTCA
GTAACATATTTGACCTTTGTCAATTCGTTATAAACCGTAAAATACTCATAAAGCAAACTATGTTTTGGTA
GTACTTTTTCATTTGGAAGATTTTTATCAAAGTTTGTCATGCGTTCAATAAATGATTGAGCTGAAGCACC
TTTATCGACAACTTCTTCAAAATTCCATGGGGTAATTGTTTCTTCAGACTTCCGAGTCATCCATGCAAAA
CGACTATTGCCACGCGCCAATGGACCAACATAATAAGGAATTCGAAAAGTCAAGATTTTTTCAATCTTCT
CACGATTGTCTTTTAAAAATGGATAAAAGTCTTCTTGTCTTCTCAAAATAGCATGCAGCTCACCCAAGTG
AATTTGATGGGGAATAGAGCCGTTGTCAAAGGTCCGTTGCTTGCGCAGCAAATCTTCACGATTTAGTTTC
ACCAATAATTCCTCAGTACCATCCATTTTTTCTAAAATTGGTTTGATAAATTTATAAAATTCTTCTTGGC
TAGCTCCCCCATCAATATAACCTGCATATCCGTTTTTTGATTGATCAAAAAAGATTTCTTTATACTTTTC
TGGAAGTTGTTGTCGAACTAAAGCTTTTAAAAGAGTCAAGTCTTGATGATGTTCATCGTAGCGTTTAATC
ATTGAAGCTGATAGGGGAGCCTTAGTTATTTCAGTATTTACTCTTAGGATATCTGAAAGTAAAATAGCAT
CTGATAAATTCTTAGCTGCCAAAAACAAATCAGCATATTGATCTCCAATTTGCGCCAATAAATTATCTAA
ATCATCATCGTAAGTATCTTTTGAAAGCTGTAATTTAGCATCTTCTGCCAAATCAAAATTTGATTTAAAA
TTAGGGGTCAAACCCAATGACAAAGCAATGAGATTCCCAAATAAGCCATTTTTCTTCTCACCGGGGAGCT
GAGCAATGAGATTTTCTAATCGTCTTGATTTACTCAATCGTGCAGAAAGAATCGCTTTAGCATCTACTCC
ACTTGCGTTAATAGGGTTTTCTTCAAATAATTGATTGTAGGTTTGTACCAACTGGATAAATAGTTTGTCC
ACATCACTATTATCAGGATTTAAATCTCCCTCAATCAAAAAATGACCACGAAACTTAATCATATGCGCTA
AGGCCAAATAGATTAAGCGCAAATCCGCTTTATCAGTAGAATCTACCAATTTTTTTCGCAGATGATAGAT
AGTTGGATATTTCTCATGATAAGCAACTTCATCTACTATATTTCCAAAAATAGGATGACGTTCATGCTTC
TTGTCTTCTTCCACCAAAAAAGACTCTTCAAGTCGATGAAAGAAACTATCATCTACTTTCGCCATCTCAT
TTGAAAAAATCTCCTGTAGATAACAAATACGATTCTTCCGACGTGTATACCTTCTACGAGCTGTCCGTTT
GAGACGAGTCGCTTCCGCTGTCTCTCCACTGTCAAATAAAAGAGCCCCTATAAGATTTTTTTTGATACTG
TGGCGGTCTGTATTTCCCAGAACCTTGAACTTTTTAGACGGAACCTTATATTCATCAGTGATCACCGCCC
ATCCGACGCTATTTGTGCCGATAGCTAAGCCTATTGAGTATTTCTTATCCATAGATCCTTTCTCCTCTTT
AGATCTTTTGAATTCTTTTCTCTATCACTGATAGGGAGGGTCAATCTCTATCACTGATAGGGAGTGGTAA
AATAACTCTATCAACGATAGAGTGTCAACAAAAATTAGGAATTAATGATGTCTAGATTAGATAAAAGTAA
AGTGATTAACAGCGCATTAGAGCTGCTTAATGAGGTCGGAATCGAAGGTTTAACAACCCGTAAACTCGCC
CAGAAGCTAGGTGTAGAGCAGCCTACATTGTATTGGCATGTAAAAAATAAGCGGGCTTTGCTCGACGCCT
TAGCCATTGAGATGTTAGATAGGCACCATACTCACTTTTGCCCTTTAGAAGGGGAAAGCTGGCAAGATTT
TTTACGTAATAACGCTAAAAGTTTTAGATGTGCTTTACTAAGTCATCGCGATGGAGCAAAAGTACATTTA
GGTACACGGCCTACAGAAAAACAGTATGAAACTCTCGAAAATCAATTAGCCTTTTTATGCCAACAAGGTT
TTTCACTAGAGAATGCATTATATGCACTCAGCGCTGTGGGGCATTTTACTTTAGGTTGCGTATTGGAAGA
TCAAGAGCATCAAGTCGCTAAAGAAGAAAGGGAAACACCTACTACTGATAGTATGCCGCCATTATTACGA
CAAGCTATCGAATTATTTGATCACCAAGGTGCAGAGCCAGCCTTCTTATTCGGCCTTGAATTGATCATAT
GCGGATTAGAAAAACAACTTAAATGTGAAAGTGGGTCTTAAGGTACCATGGGATCCTATTTCTTAATAAC
TAAAAATATGGTATAATACTCTTAATAAATGCAGTAATACAGGGGCTTTTCAAGACTGAAGTCTAGCTGA
GACAAATAGTGCGATTACGAAATTTTTTAGACAAAAATAGTCTACGAGGTTTTAGAGCTATGCTGTTTTG
AATGGTCCCAAAACTTCAGCACACTGAGACTTGTTGAGTTGAATTCATGAGTATTAAGTATTGTTTTATG
GCTGATAAATTTCTTTGAATTTCTCCTTGATTATTTGTTATAAAAGTTATAAAATAATCTTGTTGGAACC
ATTCAAAACAGCATAGCAAGTTAAAATAAGGCTAGTCCGTTATCAACTTGAAAAAGTGGCACCGAGTCGG
TGCTTTTTTTGATACTTCTATTCTACTCTGACTGCAAACCAAAAAAACAAGCGCTTTCAAAACGCTTGTT
TTATCATTTTTAGGGAAATTAATCTCTTAATCCTTTTATCATTCTACATTTAGGCGCTGCCATCTTAAGA
CGAAAGGGCCTCGTGATACGCCTATTTTTATAGGTTAATGTCATGATAATAATGGTTTCTTAGACGTCGG
AATTGCCAGCTGGGGCGCCCTCTGGTAAGGTTGGGAAGCCCTGCAAAGTAAACTGGATGGCTTTCTTGCC
GCCAAGGATCTGATGGCGCAGGGGATCAAGATCTGATCAAGAGACAGGATGAGGATCGTTTCGCATGATT
GAACAAGATGGATTGCACGCAGGTTCTCCGGCCGCTTGGGTGGAGAGGCTATTCGGCTATGACTGGGCAC
AACAGACAATCGGCTGCTCTGATGCCGCCGTGTTCCGGCTGTCAGCGCAGGGGCGCCCGGTTCTTTTTGT
CAAGACCGACCTGTCCGGTGCCCTGAATGAACTGCAGGACGAGGCAGCGCGGCTATCGTGGCTGGCCACG
ACGGGCGTTCCTTGCGCAGCTGTGCTCGACGTTGTCACTGAAGCGGGAAGGGACTGGCTGCTATTGGGCG
AAGTGCCGGGGCAGGATCTCCTGTCATCTCACCTTGCTCCTGCCGAGAAAGTATCCATCATGGCTGATGC
AATGCGGCGGCTGCATACGCTTGATCCGGCTACCTGCCCATTCGACCACCAAGCGAAACATCGCATCGAG
CGAGCACGTACTCGGATGGAAGCCGGTCTTGTCGATCAGGATGATCTGGACGAAGAGCATCAGGGGCTCG
CGCCAGCCGAACTGTTCGCCAGGCTCAAGGCGCGCATGCCCGACGGCGAGGATCTCGTCGTGACCCATGG
CGATGCCTGCTTGCCGAATATCATGGTGGAAAATGGCCGCTTTTCTGGATTCATCGACTGTGGCCGGCTG
GGTGTGGCGGACCGCTATCAGGACATAGCGTTGGCTACCCGTGATATTGCTGAAGAGCTTGGCGGCGAAT
GGGCTGACCGCTTCCTCGTGCTTTACGGTATCGCCGCTCCCGATTCGCAGCGCATCGCCTTCTATCGCCT
TCTTGACGAGTTCTTCTGAGCGGGACTCTCTCGCTTGGACTCCTGTTGATAGATCCAGTAATGACCTCAG
AACTCCATCTGGATTTGTTCAGAACGCTCGGTTGCCGCCGGGCGTTTTTTATTGGTGAGAATCCAAGCAC
TAGTTGGTACCGGCATCAATAGTAAAATAATAAAAAAGCCGGATTAATAATCTGGCTTTTTATATTCTCT
CTCTAGTATATAAACGCAGAAAGGCCAACCCGAAGGTGAGCCAGTGTGAGACTATCATACTCATATCGTG
TGAAGATTTGCTGCGCTATTCAGATCCTCTTCTGAGATGAGTTTTTGTTCGGGCCCAAGCTTCTCACTTA
TACAATTCATCCATGCCGAGGGTAATACCGGCCGCTGTCACAAACTCCAGGAGAACCATATGGTCACGTT
TTTCGTTTGGGTCTTTAGAGAGTTTTGACTGCGTCGACAGGTAATGGTTGTCAGGGAGCAGTACCGGCCC
ATCGCCGATCGGGGTATTCTGCTGGTAGTGATCCGCCAGTTGCACGCTCCCATCTTCGATATTGTGGCGA
ATTTTAAAGTTTGCCTTGATGCCATTTTTCTGTTTATCTGCAGTGATATAAACATTATCGCTAATAGCGT
TGTATTCCAGCTTGTGCCCAAGAATGTTGCCGTCTTCTTTGAAATCAATTCCTTTCAGTTCGATGCGATT
TACCAGCGTATCGCCCTCAAATTTCACTTCCGCACGGGTTTTGTAGTTCCCATCGTCCTTAAAGAAAATT
GTGCGTTCCTGAACATAACCTTCCGGCATTGCAGATTTAAAGAAGTCGTGTTGTTTCATATGATCTGGGT
AACGCGCAAAACACTGTACCCCCCACGTTAATGTCGTGACAAGGGTAGGCCAGGGCACCGGCAGTTTGCC
AGTCGTACAGATGAATTTGAGCGTGAGCTTGCCGTACGTCGCGTCACCCTCGCCCTCGCCGCTGACCGAA
AATTTATGGCCATTCACATCACCATCAAGTTCAACAAGAATCGGCACCACGCCGGTAAATAATTCTTCGC
CCTTGCTTACCATTTAGTATTTCTCCTCTTTAGTACTAGTATTATACCTAGGACTGAGCTAGCTGTCAAA
GATCTTTAGAATTCCAGAAATCATCCTTAGCGACTAGTAACAACTTATATCGTATGGGGCTGACTTCAGG
TGCTACATTTGAAGAGATAAATTGCACTGAAATCTAGAAATATTTTATCTGATTAATAAGATGATCTTC
Features (pLannotate 1.2.2; 18 found; start..end, strand, type, name):
      1..546     +  rep_origin     p15A ori: Plasmids containing the medium-copy-number p15A origin of replication can be propagated in E. coli cells that contain a second plasmid with the ColE1 origin.
    634..689     +  rep_origin     RSF ori (fragment): Plasmids containing the RSF 1030 origin of replication can be propagated in E. coli cells that contain additional plasmids with compatible origins.
    708..735     -  terminator     T7Te terminator: phage T7 early transcription terminator
    751..822     -  terminator     rrnB T1 terminator: transcription terminator T1 from the E. coli rrnB gene
    848..4952    -  CDS            dCas9 (fragment): catalytically dead mutant of the Cas9 endonuclease from the Streptococcus pyogenes Type II CRISPR/Cas system RNA-guided DNA-binding protein that lacks endonuclease activity due to the D10A mutation in the RuvC catalytic domain and the H840A mutation in the HNH catalytic domain
   4985..5008    -  protein_bind   tetracycline response element (fragment): contains seven copies of the tetracycline operator tetO tetracycline repressor TetR
   5015..5069    -  promoter       tetR/tetA promoters: tetR; overlapping promoters for bacterial tetR and tetA
   5088..5711    +  CDS            TetR: tetracycline repressor TetR; tetR from transposon Tn10; TetR binds to the tetracycline operator tetO to inhibit transcription. This inhibition can be relieved by adding tetracycline or doxycycline.
   5727..5858    +  misc_feature   crRNA leader: crRNA leader sequence for the Streptococcus pyogenes CRISPR/Cas system
   5859..5894    +  repeat_region  DR: direct repeat for the Streptococcus pyogenes CRISPR/Cas system
   6015..6093    +  misc_RNA       tracrRNA: trans-activating CRISPR RNA for the Streptococcus pyogenes CRISPR/Cas9 system
   6284..6403    +  CDS            tnpA (fragment): TN5P_ECOLX - Also known as tnp. Experimental evidence at protein level: Swiss-Prot protein existence level 1. Mediates transposition of transposon Tn5 by a 'cut and paste' mechanism. First, the monomeric transposase binds the 19 bp inverted DNA repeats flanking the transposon. Then, dimerization of the DNA- bound transposase creates a synaptic DNA complex. After nicking of the first DNA strand, excision of the transposon proceeds through a series of intermediates. The transposase then mediates the insertion of the transposon at a new site by strand transfer. The activity of the wild- type tran
   6435..7226    +  CDS            neo: KKA2_KLEPN - Also known as kan, nptII. Experimental evidence at protein level: Swiss-Prot protein existence level 1. Resistance to kanamycin, neomycin, paromomycin, ribostamycin, butirosin and gentamicin B. From Klebsiella pneumoniae.
   7248..7342    +  terminator     lambda t0 terminator: transcription terminator from phage lambda
   7435..7462    -  terminator     T7Te terminator: phage T7 early transcription terminator
   7557..8273    -  CDS            mCerulean: mCerulean is a basic (constitutively fluorescent) cyan fluorescent protein published in 2005, derived from Aequorea victoria. It is reported to be a very rapidly-maturing monomer.
   8295..8329    -  promoter       J23119(SpeI) promoter: bacterial promoter (Registry of Standard Biological Parts BBa J23119) modified to end with an SpeI site
   8347..8363    +  terminator     bacterial terminator (fragment): putative bacterial transcription terminator
