[The description below was written by a language model from this plasmid's Addgene catalogue record and pLannotate feature annotations shown in this document.]
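Description:
pKDcas9 delta cerulean is an 8.5 kb bacterial CRISPR interference plasmid built on the pdCas9 backbone by Golden Gate assembly, intended as a non-targeting reference control that also marks cells with a cyan fluorescent protein. It replicates in E. coli from a p15A origin (a short fragment matching the RSF origin lies next to it) and is selected with kanamycin through the Tn5-derived neo/nptII gene, which is followed by a lambda t0 terminator. The catalogue lists the plasmid as high copy, whereas p15A is generally regarded as a medium-copy origin compatible with ColE1-type plasmids.

The main payload is catalytically dead Streptococcus pyogenes Cas9 (D10A/H840A), which binds DNA under RNA guidance without cutting and so can block transcription. It is driven from the divergent tetR/tetA promoter region, with TetR encoded on the opposite strand. The recorded modification is an additional tetO operator, seen in the annotation as a short tet response element fragment between promoter and coding sequence, presumably to tighten repression until tetracycline-class inducers are added. dCas9 transcription ends at rrnB T1 and T7Te terminators. Downstream of tetR sit the native-style guide components: a crRNA leader, a direct repeat and the tracrRNA. Only one repeat is annotated, which fits the "delta" non-targeting designation, though the record defers the guide details to the sequence file. A separate cassette expresses mCerulean constitutively from the strong synthetic J23119 promoter, with a T7Te terminator.

The fluorescent label would allow cells carrying this control to be distinguished from those carrying targeting knockdown plasmids, for example in mixed cultures. The associated work concerns global regulators in bacterial adaptation.
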