Addgene plasmid #230939: pKDcas9 delta cerulean
Purpose: non-targeting Reference Control; expresses mCerulean
Depositing lab: Andrew Griffiths. Depositing organization: Ecole Superieure de Physique et de Chimie Industrielles de Paris (ESPCI). Publication: Global regulators enable bacterial adaptation to a phenotypic trade-off. Deyell M, Opuu V, Griffiths AD, Tans SJ, Nghe P. iScience. 2024 Dec 9;28(1):111521. doi: 10.1016/j.isci.2024.111521. eCollection 2025 Jan 17. PubMed 39811663.
Backbone
  Vector backbone: pdCas9
  Vector type: CRISPR
Growth in bacteria
  Bacterial resistance: Kanamycin, 50 μg/mL
  Growth temperature: 37°C
  Growth strain: DH5alpha
  Copy number: High Copy
Gene/Insert
  Gene/Insert name: dCas9
  gRNA/shRNA sequence: see annotated Genbank file
  Species: Other
  Mutation: additional tetO
  Cloning method: Golden Gate
Terms and licenses: Academic/Nonprofit Terms; Industry Terms: Not Available to Industry
How to cite: pKDcas9 delta cerulean was a gift from Andrew Griffiths (Addgene plasmid # 230939 ; http://n2t.net/addgene:230939 ; RRID:Addgene_230939)
